Addgene plasmid #215879: psiCHECK-1-miR-376a2(3p)-WT
Purpose: This plasmid encodes luciferase which has microRNA binding sites in 3'UTR for detecting the microRNA silencing activity.
Depositing lab: Kumiko Ui-Tei. Depositing organization: The University of Tokyo. Publication: A robust model for quantitative prediction of the silencing efficacy of wild-type and A-to-I edited miRNAs. Tian S, Terai G, Kobayashi Y, Kimura Y, Abe H, Asai K, Ui-Tei K. RNA Biol. 2020 Feb;17(2):264-280. doi: 10.1080/15476286.2019.1678364. Epub 2019 Nov 1. PubMed 31601146.
Backbone
  Vector backbone: psiCHECK-1
  Vector type: Mammalian Expression
Growth in bacteria
  Bacterial resistance: Ampicillin, 100 μg/mL
  Growth temperature: 37°C
  Growth strain: DH5alpha
  Copy number: High Copy
Gene/Insert
  Gene/Insert name: three tandem repeats of seed-matched (SM) sequence of miR-376a2(3p)-WT
  Species: H. sapiens (human)
  Entrez Gene: MIR376A2 (a.k.a. MIR376A-2, MIRN376A-2, MIRN376A2, mir-376a-2)
  Cloning method: Restriction Enzyme; 5′ cloning site Unknown (unknown if destroyed)
Terms and licenses: Academic/Nonprofit Terms; Industry Terms: Not Available to Industry
How to cite: psiCHECK-1-miR-376a2(3p)-WT was a gift from Kumiko Ui-Tei (Addgene plasmid # 215879 ; http://n2t.net/addgene:215879 ; RRID:Addgene_215879)
