[The description below was written by a language model from this plasmid's Addgene catalogue record and pLannotate feature annotations shown in this document.]
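Description:
psiCHECK-1-miR-376a2(3p)-WT is a mammalian expression reporter plasmid built on the psiCHECK-1 backbone and designed to measure the gene-silencing activity of a specific microRNA. It is a compact construct of about 3.6 kb that is maintained in E. coli through a high-copy ColE1/pUC-type origin of replication and selected with ampicillin via the β-lactamase gene driven by its own bla promoter.

The reporter unit consists of the SV40 enhancer and early promoter, followed by a chimeric intron (human β-globin/immunoglobulin heavy chain) that promotes efficient processing and expression of the transcript, and then a human codon-optimized Renilla luciferase (hRluc) coding sequence terminated by a synthetic poly(A) signal. A T7 promoter sits just upstream of the luciferase gene, which would also allow in vitro transcription. According to the catalogue entry, the insert is three tandem repeats of a seed-matched target sequence for the wild-type human miR-376a2(3p), placed in the 3′ UTR of the luciferase. The automated annotation does not label this insert, but an unannotated gap between the end of hRluc and the poly(A) signal is consistent with that location; the restriction sites used for cloning are not recorded.

When the plasmid is transfected into cells with the matching microRNA, binding of the miRNA seed region to the repeated sites represses the Renilla transcript, and the drop in luminescence gives a quantitative measure of silencing efficacy. The "WT" designation and the associated study indicate that it is intended for comparing wild-type and A-to-I edited miRNA forms. psiCHECK-1 carries only Renilla luciferase, so any normalization control would have to be supplied separately.
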