Features (pLannotate 1.2.2; 8 found; start..end, strand, type, name):
     62..419     +  promoter       SV40 promoter: SV40 enhancer and early promoter
    489..621     +  intron         chimeric intron: chimera between introns from human β-globin and immunoglobulin heavy chain genes
    666..684     +  promoter       T7 promoter: promoter for bacteriophage T7 RNA polymerase
    694..1629    +  CDS            hRluc: Renilla luciferase human codon-optimized
   1752..1800    +  polyA_signal   poly(A) signal: synthetic polyadenylation signal
   1833..1937    +  promoter       AmpR promoter: bla
   1938..2798    +  CDS            AmpR: β-lactamase; bla; confers resistance to ampicillin, carbenicillin, and related antibiotics
   2969..3557    +  rep_origin     ori: high-copy-number ColE1/pMB1/pBR322/pUC origin of replication
>Addgene plasmid #215879 | psiCHECK-1-miR-376a2(3p)-WT | addgene full sequence | sequence record 443549 | Addgene NGS Result
AGATCTGCGCAGCACCATGGCCTGAAATAACCTCTGAAAGAGGAACTTGGTTAGGTACCTTCTGAGGCGG
AAAGAACCAGCTGTGGAATGTGTGTCAGTTAGGGTGTGGAAAGTCCCCAGGCTCCCCAGCAGGCAGAAGT
ATGCAAAGCATGCATCTCAATTAGTCAGCAACCAGGTGTGGAAAGTCCCCAGGCTCCCCAGCAGGCAGAA
GTATGCAAAGCATGCATCTCAATTAGTCAGCAACCATAGTCCCGCCCCTAACTCCGCCCATCCCGCCCCT
AACTCCGCCCAGTTCCGCCCATTCTCCGCCCCATGGCTGACTAATTTTTTTTATTTATGCAGAGGCCGAG
GCCGCCTCGGCCTCTGAGCTATTCCAGAAGTAGTGAGGAGGCTTTTTTGGAGGCCTAGGCTTTTGCAAAA
AGCTTGATTCTTCTGACACAACAGTCTCGAACTTAAGCTGCAGAAGTTGGTCGTGAGGCACTGGGCAGGT
AAGTATCAAGGTTACAAGACAGGTTTAAGGAGACCAATAGAAACTGGGCTTGTCGAGACAGAGAAGACTC
TTGCGTTTCTGATAGGCACCTATTGGTCTTACTGACATCCACTTTGCCTTTCTCTCCACAGGTGTCCACT
CCCAGTTCAATTACAGCTCTTAAGGCTAGAGTACTTAATACGACTCACTATAGGCTAGCCACCATGGCTT
CCAAGGTGTACGACCCCGAGCAACGCAAACGCATGATCACTGGGCCTCAGTGGTGGGCTCGCTGCAAGCA
AATGAACGTGCTGGACTCCTTCATCAACTACTATGATTCCGAGAAGCACGCCGAGAACGCCGTGATTTTT
CTGCATGGTAACGCTGCCTCCAGCTACCTGTGGAGGCACGTCGTGCCTCACATCGAGCCCGTGGCTAGAT
GCATCATCCCTGATCTGATCGGAATGGGTAAGTCCGGCAAGAGCGGGAATGGCTCATATCGCCTCCTGGA
TCACTACAAGTACCTCACCGCTTGGTTCGAGCTGCTGAACCTTCCAAAGAAAATCATCTTTGTGGGCCAC
GACTGGGGGGCTTGTCTGGCCTTTCACTACTCCTACGAGCACCAAGACAAGATCAAGGCCATCGTCCATG
CTGAGAGTGTCGTGGACGTGATCGAGTCCTGGGACGAGTGGCCTGACATCGAGGAGGATATCGCCCTGAT
CAAGAGCGAAGAGGGCGAGAAAATGGTGCTTGAGAATAACTTCTTCGTCGAGACCATGCTCCCAAGCAAG
ATCATGCGGAAACTGGAGCCTGAGGAGTTCGCTGCCTACCTGGAGCCATTCAAGGAGAAGGGCGAGGTTA
GACGGCCTACCCTCTCCTGGCCTCGCGAGATCCCTCTCGTTAAGGGAGGCAAGCCCGACGTCGTCCAGAT
TGTCCGCAACTACAACGCCTACCTTCGGGCCAGCGACGATCTGCCTAAGATGTTCATCGAGTCCGACCCT
GGGTTCTTTTCCAACGCTATTGTCGAGGGAGCTAAGAAGTTCCCTAACACCGAGTTCGTGAAGGTGAAGG
GCCTCCACTTCAGCCAGGAGGACGCTCCAGATGAAATGGGTAAGTACATCAAGAGCTTCGTGGAGCGCGT
GCTGAAGAACGAGCAGTAATTCTAGGCGATCGCTCGAGTATGCTCGATAATTCTATGAACCTATGCTCGA
TAATTCTATGAACCTATGCTCGATAATTCTATGAACCGAATTCGTTTAAACCTAGAGCGGCCGCTGGCCG
CAATAAAATATCTTTATTTTCATTACATCTGTGTGTTGGTTTTTTGTGTGAGGATCCAGGTGGCACTTTT
CGGGGAAATGTGCGCGGAACCCCTATTTGTTTATTTTTCTAAATACATTCAAATATGTATCCGCTCATGA
GACAATAACCCTGATAAATGCTTCAATAATATTGAAAAAGGAAGAGTATGAGTATTCAACATTTCCGTGT
CGCCCTTATTCCCTTTTTTGCGGCATTTTGCCTTCCTGTTTTTGCTCACCCAGAAACGCTGGTGAAAGTA
AAAGATGCTGAAGATCAGTTGGGTGCACGAGTGGGTTACATCGAACTGGATCTCAACAGCGGTAAGATCC
TTGAGAGTTTTCGCCCCGAAGAACGTTTTCCAATGATGAGCACTTTTAAAGTTCTGCTATGTGGCGCGGT
ATTATCCCGTATTGACGCCGGGCAAGAGCAACTCGGTCGCCGCATACACTATTCTCAGAATGACTTGGTT
GAGTACTCACCAGTCACAGAAAAGCATCTTACGGATGGCATGACAGTAAGAGAATTATGCAGTGCTGCCA
TAACCATGAGTGATAACACTGCGGCCAACTTACTTCTGACAACGATCGGAGGACCGAAGGAGCTAACCGC
TTTTTTGCACAACATGGGGGATCATGTAACTCGCCTTGATCGTTGGGAACCGGAGCTGAATGAAGCCATA
CCAAACGACGAGCGTGACACCACGATGCCTGTAGCAATGGCAACAACGTTGCGCAAACTATTAACTGGCG
AACTACTTACTCTAGCTTCCCGGCAACAATTAATAGACTGGATGGAGGCGGATAAAGTTGCAGGACCACT
TCTGCGCTCGGCCCTTCCGGCTGGCTGGTTTATTGCTGATAAATCTGGAGCCGGTGAGCGTGGGTCTCGC
GGTATCATTGCAGCACTGGGGCCAGATGGTAAGCCCTCCCGTATCGTAGTTATCTACACGACGGGGAGTC
AGGCAACTATGGATGAACGAAATAGACAGATCGCTGAGATAGGTGCCTCACTGATTAAGCATTGGTAACT
GTCAGACCAAGTTTACTCATATATACTTTAGATTGATTTAAAACTTCATTTTTAATTTAAAAGGATCTAG
GTGAAGATCCTTTTTGATAATCTCATGACCAAAATCCCTTAACGTGAGTTTTCGTTCCACTGAGCGTCAG
ACCCCGTAGAAAAGATCAAAGGATCTTCTTGAGATCCTTTTTTTCTGCGCGTAATCTGCTGCTTGCAAAC
AAAAAAACCACCGCTACCAGCGGTGGTTTGTTTGCCGGATCAAGAGCTACCAACTCTTTTTCCGAAGGTA
ACTGGCTTCAGCAGAGCGCAGATACCAAATACTGTTCTTCTAGTGTAGCCGTAGTTAGGCCACCACTTCA
AGAACTCTGTAGCACCGCCTACATACCTCGCTCTGCTAATCCTGTTACCAGTGGCTGCTGCCAGTGGCGA
TAAGTCGTGTCTTACCGGGTTGGACTCAAGACGATAGTTACCGGATAAGGCGCAGCGGTCGGGCTGAACG
GGGGGTTCGTGCACACAGCCCAGCTTGGAGCGAACGACCTACACCGAACTGAGATACCTACAGCGTGAGC
TATGAGAAAGCGCCACGCTTCCCGAAGGGAGAAAGGCGGACAGGTATCCGGTAAGCGGCAGGGTCGGAAC
AGGAGAGCGCACGAGGGAGCTTCCAGGGGGAAACGCCTGGTATCTTTATAGTCCTGTCGGGTTTCGCCAC
CTCTGACTTGAGCGTCGATTTTTGTGATGCTCGTCAGGGGGGCGGAGCCTATGGAAAAACGCCAGCAACG
CGGCCTTTTTACGGTTCCTGGCCTTTTGCTGGCCTTTTGCTCACATGGCTCGAC
