>Addgene plasmid #215879 | psiCHECK-1-miR-376a2(3p)-WT | depositor partial sequence | sequence record 440663 | psiCHECK-1-miR-376a2(3p)-WT sequence 75 bps
TCGAGTATGCTCGATAATTCTATGAACCTATGCTCGATAATTCTATGAACCTATGCTCGATAATTCTATG
AACCG
